Addgene plasmid #239316: LentiCRISPR-B_sgRNA_RPP20 (pAVA3546)
Purpose: Lentiviral vector expressing Cas9-P2A-Blasticidin and an sgRNA targeting RPP20
Depositing lab: Andrei Alexandrov. Depositing organization: Clemson University. Publication: Identification of human pathways acting on nuclear non-coding RNAs using the Mirror forward genetic approach. Che R, Panah M, Mirani B, Knowles K, Ostapovich A, Majumdar D, Chen X, DeSimone J, White W, Noonan M, Luo H, Alexandrov A. Nat Commun. 2025 May 22;16(1):4741. doi: 10.1038/s41467-025-59998-3. PubMed 40399278.
Backbone
  Vector backbone: LentiCRISPR-B
  Vector type: Lentiviral, CRISPR
  Selectable markers: Blasticidin
Growth in bacteria
  Bacterial resistance: Ampicillin, 100 μg/mL
  Growth temperature: 37°C
  Growth strain: NEB Stable
  Copy number: High Copy
Gene/Insert
  Gene/Insert name: U6-driven sgRNA targeting RPP20
  gRNA/shRNA sequence: GGCTGCCAATACCTCCACCG
  Species: H. sapiens (human)
  Entrez Gene: POP7 (a.k.a. 0610037N12Rik, RPP2, RPP20)
  Cloning method: Gibson Cloning
  Sequencing primers: 5′ CGTGACGTAGAAAGTAATAATTTCTTGGGTAG
Terms and licenses: Academic/Nonprofit Terms; Industry Terms: Not Available to Industry
Depositor comments: Please visit https://doi.org/10.1101/2024.09.26.615073 for bioRxiv preprint.
How to cite: LentiCRISPR-B_sgRNA_RPP20 (pAVA3546) was a gift from Andrei Alexandrov (Addgene plasmid # 239316 ; http://n2t.net/addgene:239316 ; RRID:Addgene_239316)
