[The description below was written by a language model from this plasmid's Addgene catalogue record and pLannotate feature annotations shown in this document.]
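Description:
LentiCRISPR-B_sgRNA_RPP20 (pAVA3546) is an all-in-one lentiviral CRISPR plasmid of about 11.4 kb, built on the LentiCRISPR-B backbone, that delivers both Streptococcus pyogenes Cas9 and a single guide RNA directed against human RPP20 (official gene symbol POP7). In bacteria it is maintained through a high-copy ColE1/pUC-type origin and selected with ampicillin via the β-lactamase gene. The backbone also carries an f1 origin, an SV40 origin and poly(A) signal, and remnants of a lac/lacZα cloning region flanked by T7 and T3 promoters.

The viral portion has a third-generation, self-inactivating layout. An RSV promoter fused to a truncated HIV-1 5' LTR drives production of the genomic RNA in packaging cells, followed by the Ψ packaging signal with a gag fragment, the Rev response element for Rev-dependent nuclear export, a cPPT/CTS element and a ΔU3 3' LTR that disables LTR promoter activity after integration. Within this frame, a human U6 RNA polymerase III promoter transcribes the RPP20-targeting spacer joined to the Cas9 guide RNA scaffold; the spacer was inserted by Gibson cloning. Downstream, an EF-1α core promoter drives Cas9, which the annotation splits into contiguous N- and C-terminal portions that together form the full coding sequence. According to the record, Cas9 is linked through a P2A peptide to blasticidin S deaminase, so that both proteins arise from one transcript, although the P2A itself is not annotated in the feature table. A WPRE follows to enhance expression.

Transduced mammalian cells can be selected with blasticidin. The construct is intended for Cas9-mediated disruption of RPP20 in human cells, and it was deposited with a study of pathways acting on nuclear non-coding RNAs.
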