Features (pLannotate 1.2.2; 29 found; start..end, strand, type, name):
      5..231     +  promoter       RSV promoter: Rous sarcoma virus enhancer/promoter
    232..412     +  LTR            5' LTR (truncated): truncated 5' long terminal repeat (LTR) from HIV-1
    459..584     +  misc_feature   HIV-1 Ψ: packaging signal of human immunodeficiency virus type 1
    568..931     +  CDS            HIV-1 gag (fragment): gag protein from human immunodeficiency virus 1; gag
   1077..1310    +  misc_feature   RRE: The Rev response element (RRE) of HIV-1 allows for Rev-dependent mRNA export from the nucleus to the cytoplasm.
   1687..1713    +  CDS            Rev (fragment): human immunodeficiency virus 1 (HIV-1) Rev protein; rev; enhances nuclear export of unspliced and incompletely spliced viral mRNAs
   1717..1957    +  promoter       U6 promoter: RNA polymerase III promoter for human U6 snRNA
   1987..2062    +  misc_RNA       gRNA scaffold: guide RNA scaffold for the Streptococcus pyogenes CRISPR/Cas9 system
   2110..2227    +  misc_feature   cPPT/CTS: central polypurine tract and central termination sequence of HIV-1
   2296..2507    +  promoter       EF-1α core promoter: core promoter for human elongation factor EF-1α
   2611..4212    +  CDS            Cas9(N): N-terminal portion of Streptococcus pyogenes Cas9 (Zetsche et al., 2015)
   4213..6711    +  CDS            Cas9(C): C-terminal portion of Streptococcus pyogenes Cas9 (Zetsche et al., 2015)
   6832..7230    +  CDS            BSD: blasticidin S deaminase; Aspergillus terreus BSD; confers resistance to blasticidin
   7246..7834    +  misc_feature   WPRE: woodchuck hepatitis virus posttranscriptional regulatory element
   7885..7904    +  misc_feature   cPPT/CTS (fragment): central polypurine tract and central termination sequence of HIV-1
   7906..8139    +  LTR            3' LTR (ΔU3): self-inactivating 3' long terminal repeat (LTR) from HIV-1
   8217..8338    +  polyA_signal   SV40 poly(A) signal: SV40 polyadenylation signal
   8378..8513    +  rep_origin     SV40 ori: SV40 origin of replication
   8534..8552    -  promoter       T7 promoter: promoter for bacteriophage T7 RNA polymerase
   8560..8715    +  CDS            lacZα (fragment): LacZα fragment of β-galactosidase; lacZ fragment
   8720..9148    +  rep_origin     f1 ori (sequence partly withheld): f1 bacteriophage origin of replication; arrow indicates direction of (+) strand synthesis
   9201..9305    +  promoter       AmpR promoter: bla
   9306..10166   +  CDS            AmpR: β-lactamase; bla; confers resistance to ampicillin, carbenicillin, and related antibiotics
  10337..10925   +  rep_origin     ori: high-copy-number ColE1/pMB1/pBR322/pUC origin of replication
  11108..11200   +  CDS            lacI (fragment): lac repressor; lacI; The lac repressor binds to the lac operator to inhibit transcription in E. coli. This inhibition can be relieved by adding lactose or isopropyl-β-D-thiogalactopyranoside (IPTG).
  11213..11234   +  protein_bind   CAP binding site: CAP binding activates transcription in the presence of cAMP. E. coli catabolite activator protein
  11249..11279   +  promoter       lac promoter: promoter for the E. coli lac operon
  11283..11305   +  protein_bind   lac operator (fragment): The lac repressor binds to the lac operator to inhibit transcription in E. coli. This inhibition can be relieved by adding lactose or isopropyl-β-D-thiogalactopyranoside (IPTG). lac repressor encoded by lacI
  11348..11366   +  promoter       T3 promoter: promoter for bacteriophage T3 RNA polymerase
>Addgene plasmid #239316 | LentiCRISPR-B_sgRNA_RPP20 (pAVA3546) | addgene full sequence | sequence record 479164 | Addgene NGS Result
TTAATGTAGTCTTATGCAATACTCTTGTAGTCTTGCAACATGGTAACGATGAGTTAGCAACATGCCTTAC
AAGGAGAGAAAAAGCACCGTGCATGCCGATTGGTGGAAGTAAGGTGGTACGATCGTGCCTTATTAGGAAG
GCAACAGACGGGTCTGACATGGATTGGACGAACCACTGAATTGCCGCATTGCAGAGATATTGTATTTAAG
TGCCTAGCTCGATACATAAACGGGTCTCTCTGGTTAGACCAGATCTGAGCCTGGGAGCTCTCTGGCTAAC
TAGGGAACCCACTGCTTAAGCCTCAATAAAGCTTGCCTTGAGTGCTTCAAGTAGTGTGTGCCCGTCTGTT
GTGTGACTCTGGTAACTAGAGATCCCTCAGACCCTTTTAGTCAGTGTGGAAAATCTCTAGCAGTGGCGCC
CGAACAGGGACTTGAAAGCGAAAGGGAAACCAGAGGAGCTCTCTCGACGCAGGACTCGGCTTGCTGAAGC
GCGCACGGCAAGAGGCGAGGGGCGGCGACTGGTGAGTACGCCAAAAATTTTGACTAGCGGAGGCTAGAAG
GAGAGAGATGGGTGCGAGAGCGTCAGTATTAAGCGGGGGAGAATTAGATCGCGATGGGAAAAAATTCGGT
TAAGGCCAGGGGGAAAGAAAAAATATAAATTAAAACATATAGTATGGGCAAGCAGGGAGCTAGAACGATT
CGCAGTTAATCCTGGCCTGTTAGAAACATCAGAAGGCTGTAGACAAATACTGGGACAGCTACAACCATCC
CTTCAGACAGGATCAGAAGAACTTAGATCATTATATAATACAGTAGCAACCCTCTATTGTGTGCATCAAA
GGATAGAGATAAAAGACACCAAGGAAGCTTTAGACAAGATAGAGGAAGAGCAAAACAAAAGTAAGACCAC
CGCACAGCAAGCGGCCGCTGATCTTCAGACCTGGAGGAGGAGATATGAGGGACAATTGGAGAAGTGAATT
ATATAAATATAAAGTAGTAAAAATTGAACCATTAGGAGTAGCACCCACCAAGGCAAAGAGAAGAGTGGTG
CAGAGAGAAAAAAGAGCAGTGGGAATAGGAGCTTTGTTCCTTGGGTTCTTGGGAGCAGCAGGAAGCACTA
TGGGCGCAGCGTCAATGACGCTGACGGTACAGGCCAGACAATTATTGTCTGGTATAGTGCAGCAGCAGAA
CAATTTGCTGAGGGCTATTGAGGCGCAACAGCATCTGTTGCAACTCACAGTCTGGGGCATCAAGCAGCTC
CAGGCAAGAATCCTGGCTGTGGAAAGATACCTAAAGGATCAACAGCTCCTGGGGATTTGGGGTTGCTCTG
GAAAACTCATTTGCACCACTGCTGTGCCTTGGAATGCTAGTTGGAGTAATAAATCTCTGGAACAGATTTG
GAATCACACGACCTGGATGGAGTGGGACAGAGAAATTAACAATTACACAAGCTTAATACACTCCTTAATT
GAAGAATCGCAAAACCAGCAAGAAAAGAATGAACAAGAATTATTGGAATTAGATAAATGGGCAAGTTTGT
GGAATTGGTTTAACATAACAAATTGGCTGTGGTATATAAAATTATTCATAATGATAGTAGGAGGCTTGGT
AGGTTTAAGAATAGTTTTTGCTGTACTTTCTATAGTGAATAGAGTTAGGCAGGGATATTCACCATTATCG
TTTCAGACCCACCTCCCAACCCCGAGGGGACCCAGAGAGGGCCTATTTCCCATGATTCCTTCATATTTGC
ATATACGATACAAGGCTGTTAGAGAGATAATTAGAATTAATTTGACTGTAAACACAAAGATATTAGTACA
AAATACGTGACGTAGAAAGTAATAATTTCTTGGGTAGTTTGCAGTTTTAAAATTATGTTTTAAAATGGAC
TATCATATGCTTACCGTAACTTGAAAGTATTTCGATTTCTTGGCTTTATATATCTTGTGGAAAGGACGAA
ACACCGGGCTGCCAATACCTCCACCGGTTTTAGAGCTAGAAATAGCAAGTTAAAATAAGGCTAGTCCGTT
ATCAACTTGAAAAAGTGGCACCGAGTCGGTGCTTTTTTGAATTCTAGATCTTGAGACAAATGGCAGTATT
CATCCACAATTTTAAAAGAAAAGGGGGGATTGGGGGGTACAGTGCAGGGGAAAGAATAGTAGACATAATA
GCAACAGACATACAAACTAAAGAATTACAAAAACAAATTACAAAAATTCAAAATTTTCGGGTTTATTACA
GGGACAGCAGAGATCCACTTTGGCGCCGGCTCGAGTGGCTCCGGTGCCCGTCAGTGGGCAGAGCGCACAT
CGCCCACAGTCCCCGAGAAGTTGGGGGGAGGGGTCGGCAATTGAACCGGTGCCTAGAGAAGGTGGCGCGG
GGTAAACTGGGAAAGTGATGTCGTGTACTGGCTCCGCCTTTTTCCCGAGGGTGGGGGAGAACCGTATATA
AGTGCAGTAGTCGCCGTGAACGTTCTTTTTCGCAACGGGTTTGCCGCCAGAACACAGGTGTCGTGACGCG
GGATCCGCCACCATGGATTACAAAGACGATGACGATAAGATGGCCCCAAAGAAGAAGCGGAAGGTCGGTA
TCCACGGAGTCCCAGCAGCCGACAAGAAGTACAGCATCGGCCTGGACATCGGCACCAACTCTGTGGGCTG
GGCCGTGATCACCGACGAGTACAAGGTGCCCAGCAAGAAATTCAAGGTGCTGGGCAACACCGACCGGCAC
AGCATCAAGAAGAACCTGATCGGAGCCCTGCTGTTCGACAGCGGCGAAACAGCCGAGGCCACCCGGCTGA
AGAGAACCGCCAGAAGAAGATACACCAGACGGAAGAACCGGATCTGCTATCTGCAAGAGATCTTCAGCAA
CGAGATGGCCAAGGTGGACGACAGCTTCTTCCACAGACTGGAAGAGTCCTTCCTGGTGGAAGAGGATAAG
AAGCACGAGCGGCACCCCATCTTCGGCAACATCGTGGACGAGGTGGCCTACCACGAGAAGTACCCCACCA
TCTACCACCTGAGAAAGAAACTGGTGGACAGCACCGACAAGGCCGACCTGCGGCTGATCTATCTGGCCCT
GGCCCACATGATCAAGTTCCGGGGCCACTTCCTGATCGAGGGCGACCTGAACCCCGACAACAGCGACGTG
GACAAGCTGTTCATCCAGCTGGTGCAGACCTACAACCAGCTGTTCGAGGAAAACCCCATCAACGCCAGCG
GCGTGGACGCCAAGGCCATCCTGTCTGCCAGACTGAGCAAGAGCAGACGGCTGGAAAATCTGATCGCCCA
GCTGCCCGGCGAGAAGAAGAATGGCCTGTTCGGAAACCTGATTGCCCTGAGCCTGGGCCTGACCCCCAAC
TTCAAGAGCAACTTCGACCTGGCCGAGGATGCCAAACTGCAGCTGAGCAAGGACACCTACGACGACGACC
TGGACAACCTGCTGGCCCAGATCGGCGACCAGTACGCCGACCTGTTTCTGGCCGCCAAGAACCTGTCCGA
CGCCATCCTGCTGAGCGACATCCTGAGAGTGAACACCGAGATCACCAAGGCCCCCCTGAGCGCCTCTATG
ATCAAGAGATACGACGAGCACCACCAGGACCTGACCCTGCTGAAAGCTCTCGTGCGGCAGCAGCTGCCTG
AGAAGTACAAAGAGATTTTCTTCGACCAGAGCAAGAACGGCTACGCCGGCTACATTGACGGCGGAGCCAG
CCAGGAAGAGTTCTACAAGTTCATCAAGCCCATCCTGGAAAAGATGGACGGCACCGAGGAACTGCTCGTG
AAGCTGAACAGAGAGGACCTGCTGCGGAAGCAGCGGACCTTCGACAACGGCAGCATCCCCCACCAGATCC
ACCTGGGAGAGCTGCACGCCATTCTGCGGCGGCAGGAAGATTTTTACCCATTCCTGAAGGACAACCGGGA
AAAGATCGAGAAGATCCTGACCTTCCGCATCCCCTACTACGTGGGCCCTCTGGCCAGGGGAAACAGCAGA
TTCGCCTGGATGACCAGAAAGAGCGAGGAAACCATCACCCCCTGGAACTTCGAGGAAGTGGTGGACAAGG
GCGCTTCCGCCCAGAGCTTCATCGAGCGGATGACCAACTTCGATAAGAACCTGCCCAACGAGAAGGTGCT
GCCCAAGCACAGCCTGCTGTACGAGTACTTCACCGTGTATAACGAGCTGACCAAAGTGAAATACGTGACC
GAGGGAATGAGAAAGCCCGCCTTCCTGAGCGGCGAGCAGAAAAAGGCCATCGTGGACCTGCTGTTCAAGA
CCAACCGGAAAGTGACCGTGAAGCAGCTGAAAGAGGACTACTTCAAGAAAATCGAGTGCTTCGACTCCGT
GGAAATCTCCGGCGTGGAAGATCGGTTCAACGCCTCCCTGGGCACATACCACGATCTGCTGAAAATTATC
AAGGACAAGGACTTCCTGGACAATGAGGAAAACGAGGACATTCTGGAAGATATCGTGCTGACCCTGACAC
TGTTTGAGGACAGAGAGATGATCGAGGAACGGCTGAAAACCTATGCCCACCTGTTCGACGACAAAGTGAT
GAAGCAGCTGAAGCGGCGGAGATACACCGGCTGGGGCAGGCTGAGCCGGAAGCTGATCAACGGCATCCGG
GACAAGCAGTCCGGCAAGACAATCCTGGATTTCCTGAAGTCCGACGGCTTCGCCAACAGAAACTTCATGC
AGCTGATCCACGACGACAGCCTGACCTTTAAAGAGGACATCCAGAAAGCCCAGGTGTCCGGCCAGGGCGA
TAGCCTGCACGAGCACATTGCCAATCTGGCCGGCAGCCCCGCCATTAAGAAGGGCATCCTGCAGACAGTG
AAGGTGGTGGACGAGCTCGTGAAAGTGATGGGCCGGCACAAGCCCGAGAACATCGTGATCGAAATGGCCA
GAGAGAACCAGACCACCCAGAAGGGACAGAAGAACAGCCGCGAGAGAATGAAGCGGATCGAAGAGGGCAT
CAAAGAGCTGGGCAGCCAGATCCTGAAAGAACACCCCGTGGAAAACACCCAGCTGCAGAACGAGAAGCTG
TACCTGTACTACCTGCAGAATGGGCGGGATATGTACGTGGACCAGGAACTGGACATCAACCGGCTGTCCG
ACTACGATGTGGACCATATCGTGCCTCAGAGCTTTCTGAAGGACGACTCCATCGACAACAAGGTGCTGAC
CAGAAGCGACAAGAACCGGGGCAAGAGCGACAACGTGCCCTCCGAAGAGGTCGTGAAGAAGATGAAGAAC
TACTGGCGGCAGCTGCTGAACGCCAAGCTGATTACCCAGAGAAAGTTCGACAATCTGACCAAGGCCGAGA
GAGGCGGCCTGAGCGAACTGGATAAGGCCGGCTTCATCAAGAGACAGCTGGTGGAAACCCGGCAGATCAC
AAAGCACGTGGCACAGATCCTGGACTCCCGGATGAACACTAAGTACGACGAGAATGACAAGCTGATCCGG
GAAGTGAAAGTGATCACCCTGAAGTCCAAGCTGGTGTCCGATTTCCGGAAGGATTTCCAGTTTTACAAAG
TGCGCGAGATCAACAACTACCACCACGCCCACGACGCCTACCTGAACGCCGTCGTGGGAACCGCCCTGAT
CAAAAAGTACCCTAAGCTGGAAAGCGAGTTCGTGTACGGCGACTACAAGGTGTACGACGTGCGGAAGATG
ATCGCCAAGAGCGAGCAGGAAATCGGCAAGGCTACCGCCAAGTACTTCTTCTACAGCAACATCATGAACT
TTTTCAAGACCGAGATTACCCTGGCCAACGGCGAGATCCGGAAGCGGCCTCTGATCGAGACAAACGGCGA
AACCGGGGAGATCGTGTGGGATAAGGGCCGGGATTTTGCCACCGTGCGGAAAGTGCTGAGCATGCCCCAA
GTGAATATCGTGAAAAAGACCGAGGTGCAGACAGGCGGCTTCAGCAAAGAGTCTATCCTGCCCAAGAGGA
ACAGCGATAAGCTGATCGCCAGAAAGAAGGACTGGGACCCTAAGAAGTACGGCGGCTTCGACAGCCCCAC
CGTGGCCTATTCTGTGCTGGTGGTGGCCAAAGTGGAAAAGGGCAAGTCCAAGAAACTGAAGAGTGTGAAA
GAGCTGCTGGGGATCACCATCATGGAAAGAAGCAGCTTCGAGAAGAATCCCATCGACTTTCTGGAAGCCA
AGGGCTACAAAGAAGTGAAAAAGGACCTGATCATCAAGCTGCCTAAGTACTCCCTGTTCGAGCTGGAAAA
CGGCCGGAAGAGAATGCTGGCCTCTGCCGGCGAACTGCAGAAGGGAAACGAACTGGCCCTGCCCTCCAAA
TATGTGAACTTCCTGTACCTGGCCAGCCACTATGAGAAGCTGAAGGGCTCCCCCGAGGATAATGAGCAGA
AACAGCTGTTTGTGGAACAGCACAAGCACTACCTGGACGAGATCATCGAGCAGATCAGCGAGTTCTCCAA
GAGAGTGATCCTGGCCGACGCTAATCTGGACAAAGTGCTGTCCGCCTACAACAAGCACCGGGATAAGCCC
ATCAGAGAGCAGGCCGAGAATATCATCCACCTGTTTACCCTGACCAATCTGGGAGCCCCTGCCGCCTTCA
AGTACTTTGACACCACCATCGACCGGAAGAGGTACACCAGCACCAAAGAGGTGCTGGACGCCACCCTGAT
CCACCAGAGCATCACCGGCCTGTACGAGACACGGATCGACCTGTCTCAGCTGGGAGGCGACAAGCGTCCT
GCTGCTACTAAGAAAGCTGGTCAAGCTAAGAAAAAGAAAGCTAGCGGCAGCGGCGCCACCAACTTCAGCC
TGCTGAAGCAGGCCGGCGACGTGGAGGAGAACCCCGGCCCCATGGCCAAGCCTTTGTCTCAAGAAGAATC
CACCCTCATTGAAAGAGCAACGGCTACAATCAACAGCATCCCCATCTCTGAAGACTACAGCGTCGCCAGC
GCAGCTCTCTCTAGCGACGGCCGCATCTTCACTGGTGTCAATGTATATCATTTTACTGGGGGACCTTGTG
CAGAACTCGTGGTGCTGGGCACTGCTGCTGCTGCGGCAGCTGGCAACCTGACTTGTATCGTCGCGATCGG
AAATGAGAACAGGGGCATCTTGAGCCCCTGCGGACGGTGCCGACAGGTGCTTCTCGATCTGCATCCTGGG
ATCAAAGCCATAGTGAAGGACAGTGATGGACAGCCGACGGCAGTTGGGATTCGTGAATTGCTGCCCTCTG
GTTATGTGTGGGAGGGCTAAACGCGTTAAGTCGACAATCAACCTCTGGATTACAAAATTTGTGAAAGATT
GACTGGTATTCTTAACTATGTTGCTCCTTTTACGCTATGTGGATACGCTGCTTTAATGCCTTTGTATCAT
GCTATTGCTTCCCGTATGGCTTTCATTTTCTCCTCCTTGTATAAATCCTGGTTGCTGTCTCTTTATGAGG
AGTTGTGGCCCGTTGTCAGGCAACGTGGCGTGGTGTGCACTGTGTTTGCTGACGCAACCCCCACTGGTTG
GGGCATTGCCACCACCTGTCAGCTCCTTTCCGGGACTTTCGCTTTCCCCCTCCCTATTGCCACGGCGGAA
CTCATCGCCGCCTGCCTTGCCCGCTGCTGGACAGGGGCTCGGCTGTTGGGCACTGACAATTCCGTGGTGT
TGTCGGGGAAATCATCGTCCTTTCCTTGGCTGCTCGCCTGTGTTGCCACCTGGATTCTGCGCGGGACGTC
CTTCTGCTACGTCCCTTCGGCCCTCAATCCAGCGGACCTTCCTTCCCGCGGCCTGCTGCCGGCTCTGCGG
CCTCTTCCGCGTCTTCGCCTTCGCCCTCAGACGAGTCGGATCTCCCTTTGGGCCGCCTCCCCGCGTCGAC
TTTAAGACCAATGACTTACAAGGCAGCTGTAGATCTTAGCCACTTTTTAAAAGAAAAGGGGGGACTGGAA
GGGCTAATTCACTCCCAACGAAGACAAGATCTGCTTTTTGCTTGTACTGGGTCTCTCTGGTTAGACCAGA
TCTGAGCCTGGGAGCTCTCTGGCTAACTAGGGAACCCACTGCTTAAGCCTCAATAAAGCTTGCCTTGAGT
GCTTCAAGTAGTGTGTGCCCGTCTGTTGTGTGACTCTGGTAACTAGAGATCCCTCAGACCCTTTTAGTCA
GTGTGGAAAATCTCTAGCAGTACGTATAGTAGTTCATGTCATCTTATTATTCAGTATTTATAACTTGCAA
AGAAATGAATATCAGAGAGTGAGAGGAACTTGTTTATTGCAGCTTATAATGGTTACAAATAAAGCAATAG
CATCACAAATTTCACAAATAAAGCATTTTTTTCACTGCATTCTAGTTGTGGTTTGTCCAAACTCATCAAT
GTATCTTATCATGTCTGGCTCTAGCTATCCCGCCCCTAACTCCGCCCATCCCGCCCCTAACTCCGCCCAG
TTCCGCCCATTCTCCGCCCCATGGCTGACTAATTTTTTTTATTTATGCAGAGGCCGAGGCCGCCTCGGCC
TCTGAGCTATTCCAGAAGTAGTGAGGAGGCTTTTTTGGAGGCCTAGGGACGTACCCAATTCGCCCTATAG
TGAGTCGTATTACGCGCGCTCACTGGCCGTCGTTTTACAACGTCGTGACTGGGAAAACCCTGGCGTTACC
CAACTTAATCGCCTTGCAGCACATCCCCCTTTCGCCAGCTGGCGTAATAGCGAAGAGGCCCGCACCGATC
GCCCTTCCCAACAGTTGCGCAGCCTGAATGGCGAATGGG
[124 nt withheld, positions 8720-8843]
C
[91 nt withheld, positions 8845-8935]
A
[49 nt withheld, positions 8937-8985]
CCTTTGACGTTGGAGTCCACGTTCTTT
[37 nt withheld, positions 9013-9049]
ACCCTATCTCGGTCTATTCTTTTGATTTATAAGGGATTTTGCCGATTTCGGCCTATTGGTTAAAAAATGA
GCTGATTTAACAAAAATTTAACGCGAATTTTAACAAAATATTAACGCTTACAATTTAGGTGGCACTTTTC
GGGGAAATGTGCGCGGAACCCCTATTTGTTTATTTTTCTAAATACATTCAAATATGTATCCGCTCATGAG
ACAATAACCCTGATAAATGCTTCAATAATATTGAAAAAGGAAGAGTATGAGTATTCAACATTTCCGTGTC
GCCCTTATTCCCTTTTTTGCGGCATTTTGCCTTCCTGTTTTTGCTCACCCAGAAACGCTGGTGAAAGTAA
AAGATGCTGAAGATCAGTTGGGTGCACGAGTGGGTTACATCGAACTGGATCTCAACAGCGGTAAGATCCT
TGAGAGTTTTCGCCCCGAAGAACGTTTTCCAATGATGAGCACTTTTAAAGTTCTGCTATGTGGCGCGGTA
TTATCCCGTATTGACGCCGGGCAAGAGCAACTCGGTCGCCGCATACACTATTCTCAGAATGACTTGGTTG
AGTACTCACCAGTCACAGAAAAGCATCTTACGGATGGCATGACAGTAAGAGAATTATGCAGTGCTGCCAT
AACCATGAGTGATAACACTGCGGCCAACTTACTTCTGACAACGATCGGAGGACCGAAGGAGCTAACCGCT
TTTTTGCACAACATGGGGGATCATGTAACTCGCCTTGATCGTTGGGAACCGGAGCTGAATGAAGCCATAC
CAAACGACGAGCGTGACACCACGATGCCTGTAGCAATGGCAACAACGTTGCGCAAACTATTAACTGGCGA
ACTACTTACTCTAGCTTCCCGGCAACAATTAATAGACTGGATGGAGGCGGATAAAGTTGCAGGACCACTT
CTGCGCTCGGCCCTTCCGGCTGGCTGGTTTATTGCTGATAAATCTGGAGCCGGTGAGCGTGGGTCTCGCG
GTATCATTGCAGCACTGGGGCCAGATGGTAAGCCCTCCCGTATCGTAGTTATCTACACGACGGGGAGTCA
GGCAACTATGGATGAACGAAATAGACAGATCGCTGAGATAGGTGCCTCACTGATTAAGCATTGGTAACTG
TCAGACCAAGTTTACTCATATATACTTTAGATTGATTTAAAACTTCATTTTTAATTTAAAAGGATCTAGG
TGAAGATCCTTTTTGATAATCTCATGACCAAAATCCCTTAACGTGAGTTTTCGTTCCACTGAGCGTCAGA
CCCCGTAGAAAAGATCAAAGGATCTTCTTGAGATCCTTTTTTTCTGCGCGTAATCTGCTGCTTGCAAACA
AAAAAACCACCGCTACCAGCGGTGGTTTGTTTGCCGGATCAAGAGCTACCAACTCTTTTTCCGAAGGTAA
CTGGCTTCAGCAGAGCGCAGATACCAAATACTGTTCTTCTAGTGTAGCCGTAGTTAGGCCACCACTTCAA
GAACTCTGTAGCACCGCCTACATACCTCGCTCTGCTAATCCTGTTACCAGTGGCTGCTGCCAGTGGCGAT
AAGTCGTGTCTTACCGGGTTGGACTCAAGACGATAGTTACCGGATAAGGCGCAGCGGTCGGGCTGAACGG
GGGGTTCGTGCACACAGCCCAGCTTGGAGCGAACGACCTACACCGAACTGAGATACCTACAGCGTGAGCT
ATGAGAAAGCGCCACGCTTCCCGAAGGGAGAAAGGCGGACAGGTATCCGGTAAGCGGCAGGGTCGGAACA
GGAGAGCGCACGAGGGAGCTTCCAGGGGGAAACGCCTGGTATCTTTATAGTCCTGTCGGGTTTCGCCACC
TCTGACTTGAGCGTCGATTTTTGTGATGCTCGTCAGGGGGGCGGAGCCTATGGAAAAACGCCAGCAACGC
GGCCTTTTTACGGTTCCTGGCCTTTTGCTGGCCTTTTGCTCACATGTTCTTTCCTGCGTTATCCCCTGAT
TCTGTGGATAACCGTATTACCGCCTTTGAGTGAGCTGATACCGCTCGCCGCAGCCGAACGACCGAGCGCA
GCGAGTCAGTGAGCGAGGAAGCGGAAGAGCGCCCAATACGCAAACCGCCTCTCCCCGCGCGTTGGCCGAT
TCATTAATGCAGCTGGCACGACAGGTTTCCCGACTGGAAAGCGGGCAGTGAGCGCAACGCAATTAATGTG
AGTTAGCTCACTCATTAGGCACCCCAGGCTTTACACTTTATGCTTCCGGCTCGTATGTTGTGTGGAATTG
TGAGCGGATAACAATTTCACACAGGAAACAGCTATGACCATGATTACGCCAAGCGCGCAATTAACCCTCA
CTAAAGGGAACAAAAGCTGGAGCTGCAAGC
